>Addgene plasmid #219748 | pNK291 | addgene full sequence | sequence record 437130 | Addgene NGS Result
GGAGGCGTTACATAACTTACGGTAAATGGCCCGCCTGGCTGACCGCCCAACGACCCCCGCCCATTGACGT
CAATAATGACGTATGTTCCCATAGTAACGCCAATAGGGACTTTCCATTGACGTCAATGGGTGGAGTATTT
ACGGTAAACTGCCCACTTGGCAGTACATCAAGTGTATCATATGCCAAGTACGCCCCCTATTGACGTCAAT
GACGGTAAATGGCCCGCCTGGCATTATGCCCAGTACATGACCTTATGGGACTTTCCTACTTGGCAGTACA
TCTACGTATTAGTCATCGCTATTACCATGGTGATGCGGTTTTGGCAGTACATCAATGGGCGTGGATAGCG
GTTTGACTCACGGGGATTTCCAAGTCTCCACCCCATTGACGTCAATGGGAGTTTGTTTTGGCACCAAAAT
CAACGGGACTTTCCAAAATGTCGTAACAACTCCGCCCCATTGACGCAAATGGGCGGTAGGCGTGTACGGT
GGGAGGTCTATATAAGCAGAGCTGGTTTAGTGAACCGTCAGATCCGCTAGCGCTACCGGTCGCCACAATG
GCTTCTTTCGAGAACAGCCTTTCCGTTCTTATAGTGGGTGCGGGCCTGGGTGGATTGGCGGCTGCGATAG
CACTGCGAAGGCAGGGCCACGTTGTAAAAATATATGAATCATCCTCTTTCAAGGCTGAGTTGGGTGCCGG
GCTTGCGGTGCCTCCCAACACCTTGAGGTCATTGCAACAGCTTGGGTGCAATACAGAAAACCTGAATGGC
GTCGATAATTTGTGTTTCACGGCTATGGGCTACGATGGAAGTGTTGGGATGATGAACAATATGACCGACT
ACAGGGAGGCCTATGGCACGTCATGGATAATGGTACATAGGGTTGATTTGCATAACGAACTTATGAGGGT
GGCCCTTGATCCTGGGGGCCTCGGTCCCCCCGCAACCCTGCATCTCAACCATAGGGTTACTTTTTGCGAT
GTCGATGCCTGTACCGTAACATTTACCAACGGAACCACTCAGTCAGCCGATTTGATTGTTGGTGCAGATG
GAATAAGATCCACGATTCGGCGCTTCGTGCTCGAAGAGGACGTCACAATCCCAGCTTCTGGCATAGTAGG
TTTTAGATGGCTTGTGCAGGCTGATGCACTCGATCCGTATCCAGAACTCGACTGGATAGTAAAGAAACCT
CCACTCGGAGCAAGACTCATCTCTACACCGCAGAATCCACAGAGTGGGGTGGGGTTGGCCGACCGGCGGA
CAATTATCATCTATGCATGCCGAGGGGGTACGATGGTCAATGTTCTCGCTGTGCATGACGATGAAAGAGA
TCAGAATACGGCAGACTGGTCAGTGCCCGCGAGTAAGGATGACCTCTTTAGGGTGTTTCATGATTATCAC
CCACGGTTCAGACGCCTGCTGGAATTGGCCCAGGACATCAATCTCTGGCAAATGCGCGTCGTCCCGGTCC
TCAAGAAATGGGTGAATAAGCGCGTGTGCCTGCTCGGCGATGCAGCGCATGCCATGCTCCCCACGCTGGG
CCAAGGTTTCGGGATGGGCCTCGAGGATGCCGTGGCGCTTGGCACGCTTTTGCCAAAGGGGACCACTGCC
AGTCAGATCGAAACAAGATTGGCTGTTTATGAACAGCTGAGGAAGGACCGAGCGGAGTTTGTGGCAGCAG
AGAGTTACGAAGAACAGTATGTCCCGGAGAAACGCGGACTTTACCTGAGAAGCAAAGAACTTAGAGATCG
CGTCATGGGATACGATATCAAGGTGGAGTCAGAGAAAGTGTTGGAAACGCTTTTGCGAAGCTCTAATAGC
GCAGGTTGATGATCATAATCAGCCATACCACATTTGTAGAGGTTTTACTTGCTTTAAAAAACCTCCCACA
CCTCCCCCTGAACCTGAAACATAAAATGAATGCAATTGTTGTTGTTAACTTGTTTATTGCAGCTTATAAT
GGTTACAAATAAAGCAATAGCATCACAAATTTCACAAATAAAGCATTTTTTTCACTGCATTCTAGTTGTG
GTTTGTCCAAACTCATCAATGTATCTTAAGGCGTAAATTGTAAGCGTTAATATTTTGTTAAAATTCGCGT
TAAATTTTTGTTAAATCAGCTCATTTTTTAACCAATAGGCCGAAATCGGCAAAATCCCTTATAAATCAAA
AGAATAGACCGAGATAGGGTTGAGTGTCGCTATGTCTTCTACTAGTAGCGGCCGCTGCAGTCCGGCAAAA
AAGGGCAAGGTGTCACCACCCTGCCCTTTTTCTTTAAAACCGAAAAGATTACTTCGCGTTATGCAGGCTT
CCTCGCTCACTGACTCGCTGCGCTCGGTCGTTCGGCTGCGGCGAGCGGTATCAGCTCACTCAAAGGCGGT
AATACGGTTATCCACAGAATCAGGGGATAACGCAGGAAAGAACATGTGAGCAAAAGGCCAGCAAAAGGCC
AGGAACCGTAAAAAGGCCGCGTTGCTGGCGTTTTTCCACAGGCTCCGCCCCCCTGACGAGCATCACAAAA
ATCGACGCTCAAGTCAGAGGTGGCGAAACCCGACAGGACTATAAAGATACCAGGCGTTTCCCCCTGGAAG
CTCCCTCGTGCGCTCTCCTGTTCCGACCCTGCCGCTTACCGGATACCTGTCCGCCTTTCTCCCTTCGGGA
AGCGTGGCGCTTTCTCATAGCTCACGCTGTAGGTATCTCAGTTCGGTGTAGGTCGTTCGCTCCAAGCTGG
GCTGTGTGCACGAACCCCCCGTTCAGCCCGACCGCTGCGCCTTATCCGGTAACTATCGTCTTGAGTCCAA
CCCGGTAAGACACGACTTATCGCCACTGGCAGCAGCCACTGGTAACAGGATTAGCAGAGCGAGGTATGTA
GGCGGTGCTACAGAGTTCTTGAAGTGGTGGCCTAACTACGGCTACACTAGAAGAACAGTATTTGGTATCT
GCGCTCTGCTGAAGCCAGTTACCTTCGGAAAAAGAGTTGGTAGCTCTTGATCCGGCAAACAAACCACCGC
TGGTAGCGGTGGTTTTTTTGTTTGCAAGCAGCAGATTACGCGCAGAAAAAAAGGATCTCAAGAAGATCCT
TTGATCTTTTCTACGGGGTCTGACGCTCAGTGGAACGAAAACTCACGTTAAGGGATTTTGGTCATGAGAT
TATCAAAAAGGATCTTCACCTAGATCCTTTTAAATTAAAAATGAAGTTTTAAATCAATCTAAAGTATATA
TGAGTAAACTTGGTCTGACAGCTCGAGTCCCGTCAAGTCAGCGTAATGCTCTGCCAGTGTTACAACCAAT
TAACCAATTCTGATTAGAAAAACTCATCGAGCATCAAATGAAACTGCAATTTATTCATATCAGGATTATC
AATACCATATTTTTGAAAAAGCCGTTTCTGTAATGAAGGAGAAAACTCACCGAGGCAGTTCCATAGGATG
GCAAGATCCTGGTATCGGTCTGCGATTCCGACTCGTCCAACATCAATACAACCTATTAATTTCCCCTCGT
CAAAAATAAGGTTATCAAGTGAGAAATCACCATGAGTGACGACTGAATCCGGTGAGAATGGCAAAAGCTT
ATGCATTTCTTTCCAGACTTGTTCAACAGGCCAGCCATTACGCTCGTCATCAAAATCACTCGCATCAACC
AAACCGTTATTCATTCGTGATTGCGCCTGAGCGAGACGAAATACGCGATCGCTGTTAAAAGGACAATTAC
AAACAGGAATCGAATGCAACCGGCGCAGGAACACTGCCAGCGCATCAACAATATTTTCACCTGAATCAGG
ATATTCTTCTAATACCTGGAATGCTGTTTTCCCGGGGATCGCAGTGGTGAGTAACCATGCATCATCAGGA
GTACGGATAAAATGCTTGATGGTCGGAAGAGGCATAAATTCCGTCAGCCAGTTTAGTCTGACCATCTCAT
CTGTAACATCATTGGCAACGCTACCTTTGCCATGTTTCAGAAACAACTCTGGCGCATCGGGCTTCCCATA
CAATCGATAGATTGTCGCACCTGATTGCCCGACATTATCGCGAGCCCATTTATACCCATATAAATCAGCA
TCCATGTTGGAATTTAATCGCGGCCTGGAGCAAGACGTTTCCCGTTGAATATGGCTCATAACACCCCTTG
TATTACTGTTTATGTAAGCAGACAGTTTTATTGTTCATGATGATATATTTTTATCTTGTGCAATGTAACA
TCAGAGATTTTGAGACACAACGTGGCTTTGTTGAATAAATCGAACTTTTGCTGAGTTGAAGGATCAGCTC
GAGTGCCACTTGACGTCTAAGAAACCATTATTATCATGACATTAACCTATAAAAATAGGCGTATCACGAG
GCAGAATTTCAGATAAAAAAAATCCTTAGCTTTCGCTAAGGATGATTTCTGGAATTCGCGGCCGCTTCTA
GAGACTAGTGGAAGACAT
Features (pLannotate 1.2.2; 11 found; start..end, strand, type, name):
      6..309     +  enhancer       CMV enhancer: human cytomegalovirus immediate early enhancer
    310..513     +  promoter       CMV promoter: human cytomegalovirus (CMV) immediate early promoter
   1829..1914    +  CDS            large T antigen (fragment): large T antigen from SV40 (simian virus 40)
   1937..2058    +  polyA_signal   SV40 poly(A) signal: SV40 polyadenylation signal
   2065..2197    -  rep_origin     M13 ori (fragment): M13 bacteriophage origin of replication; arrow indicates direction of (+) strand synthesis
   2210..2230    +  misc_feature   BioBrick suffix: universal suffix for all parts
   2231..2288    +  terminator     his operon terminator: This putative transcriptin terminator from the E. coli his operon has a 2-bp deletion introduced during synthesis. Its efficiency has not been determined.
   2483..3071    -  rep_origin     ori: high-copy-number ColE1/pMB1/pBR322/pUC origin of replication
   3304..4119    -  CDS            KanR: aminoglycoside phosphotransferase; aph(3')-Ia; confers resistance to kanamycin in bacteria or G418 (Geneticin®) in eukaryotes
   4346..4389    -  terminator     bacterial terminator: putative bacterial transcription terminator
   4392..4413    +  misc_feature   BioBrick prefix: BioBrick prefix for parts that do not start with "ATG"
