[The description below was written by a language model from this plasmid's Addgene catalogue record and pLannotate feature annotations shown in this document.]
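Description:
pNK291 is a mammalian expression plasmid built in a DVK_AF destination vector of the CIDAR modular cloning system, described in the record as a "Level 1-like" backbone and assembled by Golden Gate cloning. The sequenced plasmid is about 4.4 kb. It is propagated in E. coli through a high-copy ColE1/pUC-type origin and selected with kanamycin through an aph(3')-Ia aminoglycoside phosphotransferase gene. The backbone also carries BioBrick prefix and suffix sequences and flanking bacterial transcription terminators, including a his operon terminator, which insulate the cloning site from read-through transcription. No dedicated mammalian selection cassette or reporter is annotated.

The payload is a single transcription unit, pCMV – nnH3H_v2 – tSV40. The human cytomegalovirus immediate early enhancer and promoter drive a mutant version (v2) of hispidin-3-hydroxylase from the bioluminescent fungus Neonothopanus nambi, followed by an SV40 polyadenylation signal. The automated feature table does not annotate the nnH3H_v2 coding sequence itself. It presumably lies in the unannotated interval between the CMV promoter and the SV40 terminator region. The short "large T antigen" and "M13 ori" fragments called by the annotation flank the poly(A) signal and are most likely incidental parts of the SV40 terminator module rather than functional elements.

H3H hydroxylates hispidin to form the fungal luciferin, one step of the fungal bioluminescence pathway. In line with the associated work on an improved pathway for autonomous bioluminescence imaging in eukaryotes, the plasmid is meant to express this improved enzyme in mammalian cells, probably alongside constructs for other pathway components, though the record does not name them.
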