Addgene plasmid #219748: pNK291
Purpose: DVK_AF CIDAR vector encoding mutant of Neonothopanus nambi hispidin-3-hydroxylase nnH3H_v2 under control of CMV promoter, for mammalian expression
Depositing lab: Alexander Mishin. Depositing organization: Light Bio. Publication: An improved pathway for autonomous bioluminescence imaging in eukaryotes. Shakhova ES, Karataeva TA, Markina NM, Mitiouchkina T, Palkina KA, Perfilov MM, Wood MG, Hoang TT, Hall MP, Fakhranurova LI, Alekberova AE, Malyshevskaia AK, Gorbachev DA, Bugaeva EN, Pletneva LK, Babenko VV, Boldyreva DI, Gorokhovatsky AY, Balakireva AV, Gao F, Choob VV, Encell LP, Wood KV, Yampolsky IV, Sarkisyan KS, Mishin AS. Nat Methods. 2024 Mar;21(3):406-410. doi: 10.1038/s41592-023-02152-y. Epub 2024 Jan 22. PubMed 38253843.
Backbone
  Vector backbone: Level 1-like
  Backbone size w/o insert (bp): 2231
  Vector type: Mammalian Expression
Growth in bacteria
  Bacterial resistance: Kanamycin, 50 μg/mL
  Growth temperature: 37°C
  Growth strain: DH5alpha
  Copy number: High Copy
Gene/Insert
  Gene/Insert name: pCMV - nnH3H_v2 - tSV40
  Species: Neonothopanus nambi
  Insert size (bp): 2198
  Cloning method: Golden Gate
  Sequencing primers: 5′ cctataaaaataggcgtatcacgaggcag; 3′ agtcagtgagcgaggaagcctg
Resource information
  A portion of this plasmid was derived from a plasmid made by: Synthetic
Terms and licenses: Academic/Nonprofit Terms; Industry Terms: Not Available to Industry
How to cite: pNK291 was a gift from Alexander Mishin (Addgene plasmid # 219748 ; http://n2t.net/addgene:219748 ; RRID:Addgene_219748)
